>Addgene plasmid #139202 | pHA848 - mec-4p::hrp-1HsLCWTmScarlet | addgene full sequence | sequence record 274711 | Addgene NGS Result
GCTATTACGCCAGCTGGCGAAAGGGGGATGTGCTGCAAGGCGATTAAGTTGGGTAACGCCAGGGTTTTCC
CAGTCACGACGTTGTAAAACGACGGCCAGTGAGCGCGCGTAATACGACTCACTATAGGGCGAATTGGAGC
TCCACCGCGGTGGCGGCCGCTAAGCTTCAATACAAGCTCAAATACAATACTATTTTTTTTCCGTCTGAAC
ATAAAATTAGTTTCTAAATAAAAAATGTGAAAATAAATATTTGGTTTTAATCGTTAAAATCTTCCAAATT
ACTAATAAAGTTCAGTCAACTATATGCTTCGAAATTCACTGAATCTATTATTGTTATTAATTTTTAGACC
CTTGGAGAGCTCCCAACTCTTTCAATCCAGAAGACTGATGGATGCCAGGTGTACTTGTCAAAGGTGGCTC
AAGGATGCGAGATTGTCACTTCCAAATCCAGTGAGATGAACATCTCCGTGCAAACCAATGATGATGGGGA
TTATGTAAGTTTTTCGGATTGTAGAACCCAATCTAAATTTCCTTTTCAGTCGGAGTTCCCGGTTCCGGAG
CAGTTCAAGACAACTTTTGTCAATGGCAAGCTAGTCACTGTCGTCTCGGACATTTGCTAAATCTTCTCAC
GTCATAACCTTATTTTTCAACTTCATGAACTATCCCCTCGAACTTTTTTATTTGTCCCTGTCTACAATTC
TTTATAAGCAATTGAGACACACTTTGCTTTATTAAATAATACCGATTTTGTTTTGTATATGCCTTGACTG
GTGCTCAACTATTTTTATTGAAAAAATTACTTTTTACTGTCTCGTCGAATAAAAGTGATCCCTTCCAAAA
AATAGTTATTCATGTTTGAAGGTTTGTGATCGTAGAACAATTGCACCGAATGTAGTGTAAAAAAAATTCC
AGAATGTTCAAATACATTTCCACCCTCACCAGAACATCTCAAACACCAGGCACATTTCAACACACTTTCA
TGGATCTTATCTTGCCTCAAAACCATCAGCTTTCTTCTCATTCTACAAGTATGAAACAATCTACTATTCT
ATACATTTATAATGTAATGGAACCATGTGAAGACATGAGCAAGATCATTGTCGTCAGCGACTACCCCTCC
TTCATTTTTCTTAGAGTATCAGTTTGCTAATGCTATTTTTTTTATCGCTATCAAGTTATAGAGGGATCCC
CGGGATTGGCCAAAGGACCCAAAGGTATGTTTCGAATGATACTAACATAACATAGAACATTTTCAGGAGG
ACCCTTGCTTGGAGGGTACCGGTAGAAAAAATGACGGACGTGGAAATCAAGGCTGAGGTTACGTTTGTTC
ACTTGCTTTTAGGGTGTAGGCCACCTGATTTGGGTCCCGATCATTTAATTATCGATTTTATTTTCAGAAT
GGAAGCGGAGATGCCTCGCTCGAGCCAGAGAACCTTCGAAAGATTTTCGTTGGAGGACTCACGTCAAACA
CCACCGATGACCTGATGCGAGAGTTCTACTCACAATTCGGAGAAATCACTGATATCATCGTCATGAGAGA
TCCAACTACCAAGAGATCCCGCGGATTCGGATTTGTCACCTTCTCTGGCAAAACTGAAGTCGATGCTGCC
ATGAAACAACGCCCGCACATCATCGACGGAAAGACCGTGGACCCGAAGCGTGCCGTGCCACGTGATGATA
AGAACCGCTCCGAGTCGAATGTCTCCACCAAACGCCTGTACGTCAGCGGAGTTCGTGAGGATCACACCGA
GGACATGCTCACCGAGTATTTCACAAAGTATGGAACCGTCACCAAATCCGAGATTATTCTCGACAAAGCC
ACCCAAAAGCCAAGAGGCTTCGGATTCGTCACCTTCGATGATCATGACTCTGTGGATCAATGCGTTCTTC
AAAAATCCCATATGGTCAACGGACACAGATGTGACGTGCGCAAAGGACTCTCCAAGGACGAGATGAGCAA
GGCTCAGATGAACCGCGATCGTGAAACCCGTGGCGGAAGATCTCGCGATATGGTGAGCAAGGGCGAGGCA
GTGATCAAGGAGTTCATGCGGTTCAAGGTGCACATGGAGGGCTCCATGAACGGCCACGAGTTCGAGATCG
AGGGCGAGGGCGAGGGCCGCCCCTACGAGGGCACCCAGACCGCCAAGCTGAAGGTGACCAAGGGTGGCCC
CCTGCCCTTCTCCTGGGACATCCTGTCCCCTCAGTTCATGTACGGCTCCAGGGCCTTCACCAAGCACCCC
GCCGACATCCCCGACTACTATAAGCAGTCCTTCCCCGAGGGCTTCAAGTGGGAGCGCGTGATGAACTTCG
AGGACGGCGGCGCCGTGACCGTGACCCAGGACACCTCCCTGGAGGACGGCACCCTGATCTACAAGGTGAA
GCTCCGCGGCACCAACTTCCCTCCTGACGGCCCCGTAATGCAGAAGAAGACAATGGGCTGGGAAGCGTCC
ACCGAGCGGTTGTACCCCGAGGACGGCGTGCTGAAGGGCGACATTAAGATGGCCCTGCGCCTGAAGGACG
GCGGCCGCTACCTGGCGGACTTCAAGACCACCTACAAGGCCAAGAAGCCCGTGCAGATGCCCGGCGCCTA
CAACGTCGACCGCAAGTTGGACATCACCTCCCACAACGAGGACTACACCGTGGTGGAACAGTACGAACGC
TCCGAGGGCCGCCACTCCACCGGCGGCATGGACGAGCTGTACAAGGGACAGCGTGGCGGTTACAATGGCG
GTGGTGGTGGCGGCGGCGGCTGGGGAGGACCAGCTCAACGCGGCGGTCCAGGAGCATATGGTGGACCAGG
AGGTGGCGGCCAAGGAGGATATGGCGGAGGTAGTTGGATTCTGGCTTGTGAATTCTCGATTCTAATATTA
TTAACTTTCAGATTACGGAGGAGGACGCGGTGGTTATGGTGGTGGAGGACCAGGATATGGAAATCAGGGT
GGAGGATATGGAGGAGGATATGATAATTATGGAGGAGGAAATTACGGATCTGGAAATTACAATGATTTCG
GAAACTACAACCAGCAGCCATCTAATTATGGACCAATGAAGTCTGGAAATTTCGGAGGATCTCGCAATAT
GGGTGGACCATATGGAGGAGGAAATTATGGTCCAGGAGGATCTGGAGGATCTGGAGGATATGGAGGACGT
TCTCGTTACTAAATTAATTCCTTAAGCCCCTCTAAGTGTCCAACGTGTCTGAGCTTCCCGTGCTCTCTCC
TCTGTATCGATCTTCTCAACCATTTTTGCTCTGCTATCTCATCAAAATCTTCTGTACTTTTTCTTGTTGC
CTTTCTCCAGAAAGTTTCGTTTATTATTCAATTTTTTACCCTGTCTTTTTTATATAATTTATTTCTAAAT
TCGCACAGTTGACATCCATTCAACTAGAGAATGAATGCAGAGTTTGACACCAAATTGGCTTAATTTTCAA
GCTGTTTTTAACCAAAATAATAAAAAAGTCTCAACTTTACAAAAATGTTTATCTGGATCTGGACGACAGC
GAGCTGAGAAATTGATATATTTTCAGAGTAAAAACTAAAAATGTCTGGAATTTTTGGAGTCATTGTCTCA
GGGAGGACGCCGATCGAAGTGGTGCCGGTCTCCGATACGGAGTTCACCTGCGAAATTGTAAACGCTGACG
CGATAAACCACGTGGTGGTCTTCCTTACCGGAGCTCAACCGTTTCCGGACGGAATTGGTGGCTCTGGTGA
TCATTTTCAGAATTTTCCGCCCAAAAAAACCCAATTTATTTCAGTTTACATCAGATGGCCCACCCAAGAC
GGCGGAAATTGGCATTATTTGGGATTTATTTGCAACGAGAAGCCCAGCGCGATTTATAAAGTTGCTCAGG
TGTGCATTTTTGATGGAAAAATGAAAGAAAACCACCGAAATTTCGATGTTTCTCTGTCGATTTTTTTTAT
TTAAAAACTTAGAAATACTCTCAATTTCGCATTTTTCACCAAAAAAAAGAATCTCAACTGGTTTTTCACA
TAGCTTAATTTTTGAAGAAAAATCTCAACAAAACCCAGTTTTAAGTTTCAAATTCTCAAAAATTGATCTT
TTTTTTCCCTTAAAAATCCAGTTTTTAGCTCCAAATTGTCATAATTTTCCAGAAAAATTTAGTTTTCGAG
CTAACAACATTAAAATTTCACAGAAAATCTGAATTTCAGCCTTAGAGATCCAAATTTTTCGGCTGAAAAT
CACAATTTTTCCATTTTTCAGCTCCACAAATCCGACGCTTCTCACTCGTTTTCCCAATTTGACAATCAAA
TGCAACTATATTCCAGTGGATCAGCTCAAATTGGAATTAATGCTGAAAGTTTATCTGATATCACTGGACG
GCAGGCAGCTGATGGGACACAGGCTAGCCAGCAGGTGAAGGATCCCCCGGGCTGCAGGAATTCGATATCA
AGCTTATCGATACCGTCGACCTCGAGGGGGGGCCCGGTACCCAGCTTTTGTTCCCTTTAGTGAGGGTTAA
TTGCGCGCTTGGCGTAATCATGGTCATAGCTGTTTCCTGTGTGAAATTGTTATCCGCTCACAATTCCACA
CAACATACGAGCCGGAAGCATAAAGTGTAAAGCCTGGGGTGCCTAATGAGTGAGCTAACTCACATTAATT
GCGTTGCGCTCACTGCCCGCTTTCCAGTCGGGAAACCTGTCGTGCCAGCTGCATTAATGAATCGGCCAAC
GCGCGGGGAGAGGCGGTTTGCGTATTGGGCGCTCTTCCGCTTCCTCGCTCACTGACTCGCTGCGCTCGGT
CGTTCGGCTGCGGCGAGCGGTATCAGCTCACTCAAAGGCGGTAATACGGTTATCCACAGAATCAGGGGAT
AACGCAGGAAAGAACATGTGAGCAAAAGGCCAGCAAAAGGCCAGGAACCGTAAAAAGGCCGCGTTGCTGG
CGTTTTTCCATAGGCTCCGCCCCCCTGACGAGCATCACAAAAATCGACGCTCAAGTCAGAGGTGGCGAAA
CCCGACAGGACTATAAAGATACCAGGCGTTTCCCCCTGGAAGCTCCCTCGTGCGCTCTCCTGTTCCGACC
CTGCCGCTTACCGGATACCTGTCCGCCTTTCTCCCTTCGGGAAGCGTGGCGCTTTCTCATAGCTCACGCT
GTAGGTATCTCAGTTCGGTGTAGGTCGTTCGCTCCAAGCTGGGCTGTGTGCACGAACCCCCCGTTCAGCC
CGACCGCTGCGCCTTATCCGGTAACTATCGTCTTGAGTCCAACCCGGTAAGACACGACTTATCGCCACTG
GCAGCAGCCACTGGTAACAGGATTAGCAGAGCGAGGTATGTAGGCGGTGCTACAGAGTTCTTGAAGTGGT
GGCCTAACTACGGCTACACTAGAAGAACAGTATTTGGTATCTGCGCTCTGCTGAAGCCAGTTACCTTCGG
AAAAAGAGTTGGTAGCTCTTGATCCGGCAAACAAACCACCGCTGGTAGCGGTGGTTTTTTTGTTTGCAAG
CAGCAGATTACGCGCAGAAAAAAAGGATCTCAAGAAGATCCTTTGATCTTTTCTACGGGGTCTGACGCTC
AGTGGAACGAAAACTCACGTTAAGGGATTTTGGTCATGAGATTATCAAAAAGGATCTTCACCTAGATCCT
TTTAAATTAAAAATGAAGTTTTAAATCAATCTAAAGTATATATGAGTAAACTTGGTCTGACAGTTACCAA
TGCTTAATCAGTGAGGCACCTATCTCAGCGATCTGTCTATTTCGTTCATCCATAGTTGCCTGACTCCCCG
TCGTGTAGATAACTACGATACGGGAGGGCTTACCATCTGGCCCCAGTGCTGCAATGATACCGCGAGACCC
ACGCTCACCGGCTCCAGATTTATCAGCAATAAACCAGCCAGCCGGAAGGGCCGAGCGCAGAAGTGGTCCT
GCAACTTTATCCGCCTCCATCCAGTCTATTAATTGTTGCCGGGAAGCTAGAGTAAGTAGTTCGCCAGTTA
ATAGTTTGCGCAACGTTGTTGCCATTGCTACAGGCATCGTGGTGTCACGCTCGTCGTTTGGTATGGCTTC
ATTCAGCTCCGGTTCCCAACGATCAAGGCGAGTTACATGATCCCCCATGTTGTGCAAAAAAGCGGTTAGC
TCCTTCGGTCCTCCGATCGTTGTCAGAAGTAAGTTGGCCGCAGTGTTATCACTCATGGTTATGGCAGCAC
TGCATAATTCTCTTACTGTCATGCCATCCGTAAGATGCTTTTCTGTGACTGGTGAGTACTCAACCAAGTC
ATTCTGAGAATAGTGTATGCGGCGACCGAGTTGCTCTTGCCCGGCGTCAATACGGGATAATACCGCGCCA
CATAGCAGAACTTTAAAAGTGCTCATCATTGGAAAACGTTCTTCGGGGCGAAAACTCTCAAGGATCTTAC
CGCTGTTGAGATCCAGTTCGATGTAACCCACTCGTGCACCCAACTGATCTTCAGCATCTTTTACTTTCAC
CAGCGTTTCTGGGTGAGCAAAAACAGGAAGGCAAAATGCCGCAAAAAAGGGAATAAGGGCGACACGGAAA
TGTTGAATACTCATACTCTTCCTTTTTCAATATTATTGAAGCATTTATCAGGGTTATTGTCTCATGAGCG
GATACATATTTGAATGTATTTAGAAAAATAAACAAATAGGGGTTCCGCGCACATTTCCCCGAAAAGTGCC
ACCTG
[124 nt withheld, positions 6656-6779]
C
[91 nt withheld, positions 6781-6871]
A
[49 nt withheld, positions 6873-6921]
CCTTTGACGTTGGAGTCCACGTTCTTT
[37 nt withheld, positions 6949-6985]
ACCCTATCTCGGTCTATTCTTTTGATTTATAAGGGATTTTGCCGATTTCGGCCTATTGGTTAAAAAATGA
GCTGATTTAACAAAAATTTAACGCGAATTTTAACAAAATATTAACGCTTACAATTTCCATTCGCCATTCA
GGCTGCGCAACTGTTGGGAAGGGCGATCGGTGCGGGCCTCTTC
Features (pLannotate 1.2.2; 18 found; start..end, strand, type, name):
    110..128     +  promoter       T7 promoter: promoter for bacteriophage T7 RNA polymerase
    137..161     +  misc_feature   MCS (fragment): pBluescript multiple cloning site
    351..614     +  CDS            CAP1 (fragment): CAP1_BOVIN - Experimental evidence at transcript level: Swiss-Prot protein existence level 2. Directly regulates filament dynamics and has been implicated in a number of complex developmental and morphological processes, including mRNA localization and the establishment of cell polarity. From Bos taurus (Bovine).
   1395..2009    +  CDS            hrp-1 (fragment): ROA1_CAEEL - Also known as rbp-1 From Caenorhabditis elegans.
   2010..2705    +  CDS            mScarlet: mScarlet is a basic (constitutively fluorescent) red fluorescent protein published in 2016, derived from synthetic construct. It has moderate acid sensitivity.
   2706..2831    +  CDS            hrp-1 (fragment): ROA1_CAEEL - Also known as rbp-1 From Caenorhabditis elegans.
   2884..3159    +  CDS            Hnrnpa2b1 (fragment): ROA2_MOUSE - Also known as Hnrpa2b1. Experimental evidence at protein level: Swiss-Prot protein existence level 1. Heterogeneous nuclear ribonucleoprotein (hnRNP) that associates with nascent pre-mRNAs, packaging them into hnRNP particles. The hnRNP particle arrangement on nascent hnRNA is non-random and sequence-dependent and serves to condense and stabilize the transcripts and minimize tangling and knotting. Packaging plays a role in various processes such as transcription, pre-mRNA processing, RNA nuclear export, subcellular location, mRNA translation and stability of mature mRNAs. Forms hn
   4380..4451    +  misc_feature   MCS (fragment): pBluescript multiple cloning site
   4464..4482    -  promoter       T3 promoter: promoter for bacteriophage T3 RNA polymerase
   4527..4543    -  protein_bind   lac operator: The lac repressor binds to the lac operator to inhibit transcription in E. coli. This inhibition can be relieved by adding lactose or isopropyl-β-D-thiogalactopyranoside (IPTG). lac repressor encoded by lacI
   4551..4581    -  promoter       lac promoter: promoter for the E. coli lac operon
   4596..4617    -  protein_bind   CAP binding site: CAP binding activates transcription in the presence of cAMP. E. coli catabolite activator protein
   4630..4722    -  CDS            lacI (fragment): lac repressor; lacI; The lac repressor binds to the lac operator to inhibit transcription in E. coli. This inhibition can be relieved by adding lactose or isopropyl-β-D-thiogalactopyranoside (IPTG).
   4905..5493    -  rep_origin     ori: high-copy-number ColE1/pMB1/pBR322/pUC origin of replication
   5664..6524    -  CDS            AmpR: β-lactamase; bla; confers resistance to ampicillin, carbenicillin, and related antibiotics
   6525..6629    -  promoter       AmpR promoter: bla
   6656..7084    +  rep_origin     f1 ori (sequence partly withheld): f1 bacteriophage origin of replication; arrow indicates direction of (+) strand synthesis
   7115..102     -  CDS            lacZα (fragment) (across the origin): LacZα fragment of β-galactosidase; lacZ fragment
