[The description below was written by a language model from this plasmid's Addgene catalogue record and pLannotate feature annotations shown in this document.]
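Description:
pHA848 - mec-4p::hrp-1HsLCWTmScarlet is a C. elegans expression plasmid of about 7.2 kb built by Gibson cloning in a pBluescript backbone. It is maintained in E. coli through a high-copy ColE1/pUC-type origin and selected with ampicillin via the β-lactamase gene and its own promoter. The usual pBluescript elements remain around the insertion site: an f1 phage origin, flanking T7 and T3 promoters, remnants of the multiple cloning site, and the lac promoter/operator with a disrupted lacZα fragment. No worm selection or co-injection marker is recorded.

The payload is a chimeric, fluorescently tagged version of hrp-1, the worm hnRNP A-family RNA-binding protein. According to the record, mScarlet is inserted internally between the RNA recognition motifs and the low-complexity (LC) domain, and the last exon is replaced with the corresponding human sequence, with "WT" in the name indicating the wild-type form of that human LC region. The feature table agrees with this layout: an hrp-1 fragment, the mScarlet coding sequence, a second short hrp-1 fragment, and then a segment matching hnRNPA2/B1 (the annotation tool's best hit was the mouse orthologue). The mec-4 promoter named in the title is not annotated as such, but presumably lies in the region upstream of hrp-1; the short bovine CAP1 match there is most likely a spurious hit. The roughly 1.2 kb downstream of the coding region is unannotated, and the 3′ UTR is not stated.

The construct expresses the red-tagged chimera in mec-4-expressing neurons, which are the worm's touch receptor neurons. This allows imaging of its localisation and study of hnRNPA2 LC domain behaviour in relation to granule partitioning and neurodegeneration.
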