Addgene plasmid #139202: pHA848 - mec-4p::hrp-1HsLCWTmScarlet
Purpose: Expresses mScarlet tagged hrp-1HsLCWT in mec-4 neurons
Depositing lab: Anne Hart. Depositing organization: Brown University. Publication: Tyrosine phosphorylation regulates hnRNPA2 granule protein partitioning and reduces neurodegeneration. Ryan VH, Perdikari TM, Naik MT, Saueressig CF, Lins J, Dignon GL, Mittal J, Hart AC, Fawzi NL. EMBO J. 2021 Feb 1;40(3):e105001. doi: 10.15252/embj.2020105001. Epub 2020 Dec 22. PubMed 33349959.
Backbone
  Vector backbone: pBlueScript
  Vector type: Worm Expression
Growth in bacteria
  Bacterial resistance: Ampicillin, 100 μg/mL
  Growth temperature: 37°C
  Growth strain: DH5alpha
  Copy number: High Copy
Gene/Insert
  Gene/Insert name: hrp-1
  Species: C. elegans (nematode)
  Mutation: mScarlet added between RRMs and LC, last exon replaced with corresponding human sequence
  Entrez Gene: hrp-1 (a.k.a. CELE_F42A6.7)
  Cloning method: Gibson Cloning
Terms and licenses: Academic/Nonprofit Terms; Industry Terms: Not Available to Industry
How to cite: pHA848 - mec-4p::hrp-1HsLCWTmScarlet was a gift from Anne Hart (Addgene plasmid # 139202 ; http://n2t.net/addgene:139202 ; RRID:Addgene_139202)
